>Addgene plasmid #101733 | px330 EQR | depositor full sequence | sequence record 192071 | px330 EQR sequence 8484 bps
GAGGGCCTATTTCCCATGATTCCTTCATATTTGCATATACGATACAAGGCTGTTAGAGAGATAATTGGAA
TTAATTTGACTGTAAACACAAAGATATTAGTACAAAATACGTGACGTAGAAAGTAATAATTTCTTGGGTA
GTTTGCAGTTTTAAAATTATGTTTTAAAATGGACTATCATATGCTTACCGTAACTTGAAAGTATTTCGAT
TTCTTGGCTTTATATATCTTGTGGAAAGGACGAAACACCGGGTCTTCGAGAAGACCTGTTTTAGAGCTAG
AAATAGCAAGTTAAAATAAGGCTAGTCCGTTATCAACTTGAAAAAGTGGCACCGAGTCGGTGCTTTTTTG
TTTTAGAGCTAGAAATAGCAAGTTAAAATAAGGCTAGTCCGTTTTTAGCGCGTGCGCCAATTCTGCAGAC
AAATGGCTCTAGAGGTACCCGTTACATAACTTACGGTAAATGGCCCGCCTGGCTGACCGCCCAACGACCC
CCGCCCATTGACGTCAATAGTAACGCCAATAGGGACTTTCCATTGACGTCAATGGGTGGAGTATTTACGG
TAAACTGCCCACTTGGCAGTACATCAAGTGTATCATATGCCAAGTACGCCCCCTATTGACGTCAATGACG
GTAAATGGCCCGCCTGGCATTGTGCCCAGTACATGACCTTATGGGACTTTCCTACTTGGCAGTACATCTA
CGTATTAGTCATCGCTATTACCATGGTCGAGGTGAGCCCCACGTTCTGCTTCACTCTCCCCATCTCCCCC
CCCTCCCCACCCCCAATTTTGTATTTATTTATTTTTTAATTATTTTGTGCAGCGATGGGGGCGGGGGGGG
GGGGGGGGCGGGGCGAGGGGCGGGGCGGGGCGAGGCGGAGAGGTGCGGCGGCAGCCAATCAGAGCGGCGC
GCTCCGAAAGTTTCCTTTTATGGCGAGGCGGCGGCGGCGGCGGCCCTATAAAAAGCGAAGCGCGCGGCGG
GCGGGAGTCGCTGCGCGCTGCCTTCGCCCCGTGCCCCGCTCCGCCGCCGCCTCGCGCCGCCCGCCCCGGC
TCTGACTGACCGCGTTACTCCCACAGGTGAGCGGGCGGGACGGCCCTTCTCCTCCGGGCTGTAATTAGCT
GAGCAAGAGGTAAGGGTTTAAGGGATGGTTGGTTGGTGGGGTATTAATGTTTAATTACCTGGAGCACCTG
CCTGAAATCACTTTTTTTCAGGTTGGACCGGTGCCACCATGGACTATAAGGACCACGACGGAGACTACAA
GGATCATGATATTGATTACAAAGACGATGACGATAAGATGGCCCCAAAGAAGAAGCGGAAGGTCGGTATC
CACGGAGTCCCAGCAGCCGACAAGAAGTACAGCATCGGCCTGGACATCGGCACCAACTCTGTGGGCTGGG
CCGTGATCACCGACGAGTACAAGGTGCCCAGCAAGAAATTCAAGGTGCTGGGCAACACCGACCGGCACAG
CATCAAGAAGAACCTGATCGGAGCCCTGCTGTTCGACAGCGGCGAAACAGCCGAGGCCACCCGGCTGAAG
AGAACCGCCAGAAGAAGATACACCAGACGGAAGAACCGGATCTGCTATCTGCAAGAGATCTTCAGCAACG
AGATGGCCAAGGTGGACGACAGCTTCTTCCACAGACTGGAAGAGTCCTTCCTGGTGGAAGAGGATAAGAA
GCACGAGCGGCACCCCATCTTCGGCAACATCGTGGACGAGGTGGCCTACCACGAGAAGTACCCCACCATC
TACCACCTGAGAAAGAAACTGGTGGACAGCACCGACAAGGCCGACCTGCGGCTGATCTATCTGGCCCTGG
CCCACATGATCAAGTTCCGGGGCCACTTCCTGATCGAGGGCGACCTGAACCCCGACAACAGCGACGTGGA
CAAGCTGTTCATCCAGCTGGTGCAGACCTACAACCAGCTGTTCGAGGAAAACCCCATCAACGCCAGCGGC
GTGGACGCCAAGGCCATCCTGTCTGCCAGACTGAGCAAGAGCAGACGGCTGGAAAATCTGATCGCCCAGC
TGCCCGGCGAGAAGAAGAATGGCCTGTTCGGAAACCTGATTGCCCTGAGCCTGGGCCTGACCCCCAACTT
CAAGAGCAACTTCGACCTGGCCGAGGATGCCAAACTGCAGCTGAGCAAGGACACCTACGACGACGACCTG
GACAACCTGCTGGCCCAGATCGGCGACCAGTACGCCGACCTGTTTCTGGCCGCCAAGAACCTGTCCGACG
CCATCCTGCTGAGCGACATCCTGAGAGTGAACACCGAGATCACCAAGGCCCCCCTGAGCGCCTCTATGAT
CAAGAGATACGACGAGCACCACCAGGACCTGACCCTGCTGAAAGCTCTCGTGCGGCAGCAGCTGCCTGAG
AAGTACAAAGAGATTTTCTTCGACCAGAGCAAGAACGGCTACGCCGGCTACATTGACGGCGGAGCCAGCC
AGGAAGAGTTCTACAAGTTCATCAAGCCCATCCTGGAAAAGATGGACGGCACCGAGGAACTGCTCGTGAA
GCTGAACAGAGAGGACCTGCTGCGGAAGCAGCGGACCTTCGACAACGGCAGCATCCCCCACCAGATCCAC
CTGGGAGAGCTGCACGCCATTCTGCGGCGGCAGGAAGATTTTTACCCATTCCTGAAGGACAACCGGGAAA
AGATCGAGAAGATCCTGACCTTCCGCATCCCCTACTACGTGGGCCCTCTGGCCAGGGGAAACAGCAGATT
CGCCTGGATGACCAGAAAGAGCGAGGAAACCATCACCCCCTGGAACTTCGAGGAAGTGGTGGACAAGGGC
GCTTCCGCCCAGAGCTTCATCGAGCGGATGACCAACTTCGATAAGAACCTGCCCAACGAGAAGGTGCTGC
CCAAGCACAGCCTGCTGTACGAGTACTTCACCGTGTATAACGAGCTGACCAAAGTGAAATACGTGACCGA
GGGAATGAGAAAGCCCGCCTTCCTGAGCGGCGAGCAGAAAAAGGCCATCGTGGACCTGCTGTTCAAGACC
AACCGGAAAGTGACCGTGAAGCAGCTGAAAGAGGACTACTTCAAGAAAATCGAGTGCTTCGACTCCGTGG
AAATCTCCGGCGTGGAAGATCGGTTCAACGCCTCCCTGGGCACATACCACGATCTGCTGAAAATTATCAA
GGACAAGGACTTCCTGGACAATGAGGAAAACGAGGACATTCTGGAAGATATAGTGTTGACTCTTACCCTC
TTTGAAGATCGGGAAATGATTGAGGAAAGACTAAAAACATACGCTCACCTGTTCGACGATAAGGTTATGA
AACAGTTAAAGAGGCGTCGCTATACGGGCTGGGGACGATTGTCGCGGAAACTTATCAACGGGATAAGAGA
CAAGCAAAGTGGTAAAACTATTCTCGATTTTCTAAAGAGCGACGGCTTCGCCAATAGGAACTTTATGCAG
CTGATCCATGATGACTCTTTAACCTTCAAAGAGGATATACAAAAGGCACAGGTTTCCGGACAAGGGGACT
CATTGCACGAACATATTGCGAATCTTGCTGGTTCGCCAGCCATCAAAAAGGGCATACTCCAGACAGTCAA
AGTAGTGGATGAGCTAGTTAAGGTCATGGGACGTCACAAACCGGAAAACATTGTAATCGAGATGGCACGC
GAAAATCAAACGACTCAGAAGGGGCAAAAAAACAGTCGAGAGCGGATGAAGAGAATAGAAGAGGGTATTA
AAGAACTGGGCAGCCAGATCTTAAAGGAGCATCCTGTGGAAAATACCCAATTGCAGAACGAGAAACTTTA
CCTCTATTACCTACAAAATGGAAGGGACATGTATGTTGATCAGGAACTGGACATAAACCGTTTATCTGAT
TACGACGTCGATCACATTGTACCCCAATCCTTTTTGAAGGACGATTCAATCGACAATAAAGTGCTTACAC
GCTCGGATAAGAACCGAGGGAAAAGTGACAATGTTCCAAGCGAGGAAGTCGTAAAGAAAATGAAGAACTA
TTGGCGGCAGCTCCTAAATGCGAAACTGATAACGCAAAGAAAGTTCGATAACTTAACTAAAGCTGAGAGG
GGTGGCTTGTCTGAACTTGACAAGGCCGGATTTATTAAACGTCAGCTCGTGGAAACCCGCCAAATCACAA
AGCATGTTGCACAGATACTAGATTCCCGAATGAATACGAAATACGACGAGAACGATAAGCTGATTCGGGA
AGTCAAAGTAATCACTTTAAAGTCAAAATTGGTGTCGGACTTCAGAAAGGATTTTCAATTCTATAAAGTT
AGGGAGATAAATAACTACCACCATGCGCACGACGCTTATCTTAATGCCGTCGTAGGGACCGCACTCATTA
AGAAATACCCGAAGCTAGAAAGTGAGTTTGTGTATGGTGATTACAAAGTTTATGACGTCCGTAAGATGAT
CGCGAAAAGCGAACAGGAGATAGGCAAGGCTACAGCCAAATACTTCTTTTATTCTAACATTATGAATTTC
TTTAAGACGGAAATCACTCTGGCAAACGGAGAGATACGCAAACGACCTTTAATTGAAACCAATGGGGAGA
CAGGTGAAATCGTATGGGATAAGGGCCGGGACTTCGCGACGGTGAGAAAAGTTTTGTCCATGCCCCAAGT
CAACATAGTAAAGAAAACTGAGGTGCAGACCGGAGGGTTTTCAAAGGAATCGATTCTTCCAAAAAGGAAT
AGTGATAAGCTCATCGCTCGTAAAAAGGACTGGGACCCGAAAAAGTACGGTGGCTTCGAGAGCCCTACAG
TTGCCTATTCTGTCCTAGTAGTGGCAAAAGTTGAGAAGGGAAAATCCAAGAAACTGAAGTCAGTCAAAGA
ATTATTGGGGATAACGATTATGGAGCGCTCGTCTTTTGAAAAGAACCCCATCGACTTCCTTGAGGCGAAA
GGTTACAAGGAAGTAAAAAAGGATCTCATAATTAAACTACCAAAGTATAGTCTGTTTGAGTTAGAAAATG
GCCGAAAACGGATGTTGGCTAGCGCCGGAGAGCTTCAAAAGGGGAACGAACTCGCACTACCGTCTAAATA
CGTGAATTTCCTGTATTTAGCGTCCCATTACGAGAAGTTGAAAGGTTCACCTGAAGATAACGAACAGAAG
CAACTTTTTGTTGAGCAGCACAAACATTATCTCGACGAAATCATAGAGCAAATTTCGGAATTCAGTAAGA
GAGTCATCCTAGCTGATGCCAATCTGGACAAAGTATTAAGCGCATACAACAAGCACAGGGATAAACCCAT
ACGTGAGCAGGCGGAAAATATTATCCATTTGTTTACTCTTACCAACCTCGGCGCTCCAGCCGCATTCAAG
TATTTTGACACAACGATAGATCGCAAACAGTACAGATCTACCAAGGAGGTGCTAGACGCGACACTGATTC
ACCAATCCATCACGGGATTATATGAAACTCGGATAGATTTGTCACAGCTTGGGGGTGACAAAAGGCCGGC
GGCCACGAAAAAGGCCGGCCAGGCAAAAAAGAAAAAGTAAGAATTCCTAGAGCTCGCTGATCAGCCTCGA
CTGTGCCTTCTAGTTGCCAGCCATCTGTTGTTTGCCCCTCCCCCGTGCCTTCCTTGACCCTGGAAGGTGC
CACTCCCACTGTCCTTTCCTAATAAAATGAGGAAATTGCATCGCATTGTCTGAGTAGGTGTCATTCTATT
CTGGGGGGTGGGGTGGGGCAGGACAGCAAGGGGGAGGATTGGGAAGAGAATAGCAGGCATGCTGGGGAGC
GGCCGCAGGAACCCCTAGTGATGGAGTTGGCCACTCCCTCTCTGCGCGCTCGCTCGCTCACTGAGGCCGG
GCGACCAAAGGTCGCCCGACGCCCGGGCTTTGCCCGGGCGGCCTCAGTGAGCGAGCGAGCGCGCAGCTGC
CTGCAGGGGCGCCTGATGCGGTATTTTCTCCTTACGCATCTGTGCGGTATTTCACACCGCATA
[95 nt withheld, positions 5944-6038]
T
[46 nt withheld, positions 6040-6085]
C
[141 nt withheld, positions 6087-6227]
CCTTTGACGTTGGAGTCCACGTTCTTT
[37 nt withheld, positions 6255-6291]
ACTCTATCTCGGGCTATTCTTTTGATTTATAAGGGATTTTGCCGATTTCGGTCTATTGGTTAAAAAATGA
GCTGATTTAACAAAAATTTAACGCGAATTTTAACAAAATATTAACGTTTACAATTTTATGGTGCACTCTC
AGTACAATCTGCTCTGATGCCGCATAGTTAAGCCAGCCCCGACACCCGCCAACACCCGCTGACGCGCCCT
GACGGGCTTGTCTGCTCCCGGCATCCGCTTACAGACAAGCTGTGACCGTCTCCGGGAGCTGCATGTGTCA
GAGGTTTTCACCGTCATCACCGAAACGCGCGAGACGAAAGGGCCTCGTGATACGCCTATTTTTATAGGTT
AATGTCATGATAATAATGGTTTCTTAGACGTCAGGTGGCACTTTTCGGGGAAATGTGCGCGGAACCCCTA
TTTGTTTATTTTTCTAAATACATTCAAATATGTATCCGCTCATGAGACAATAACCCTGATAAATGCTTCA
ATAATATTGAAAAAGGAAGAGTATGAGTATTCAACATTTCCGTGTCGCCCTTATTCCCTTTTTTGCGGCA
TTTTGCCTTCCTGTTTTTGCTCACCCAGAAACGCTGGTGAAAGTAAAAGATGCTGAAGATCAGTTGGGTG
CACGAGTGGGTTACATCGAACTGGATCTCAACAGCGGTAAGATCCTTGAGAGTTTTCGCCCCGAAGAACG
TTTTCCAATGATGAGCACTTTTAAAGTTCTGCTATGTGGCGCGGTATTATCCCGTATTGACGCCGGGCAA
GAGCAACTCGGTCGCCGCATACACTATTCTCAGAATGACTTGGTTGAGTACTCACCAGTCACAGAAAAGC
ATCTTACGGATGGCATGACAGTAAGAGAATTATGCAGTGCTGCCATAACCATGAGTGATAACACTGCGGC
CAACTTACTTCTGACAACGATCGGAGGACCGAAGGAGCTAACCGCTTTTTTGCACAACATGGGGGATCAT
GTAACTCGCCTTGATCGTTGGGAACCGGAGCTGAATGAAGCCATACCAAACGACGAGCGTGACACCACGA
TGCCTGTAGCAATGGCAACAACGTTGCGCAAACTATTAACTGGCGAACTACTTACTCTAGCTTCCCGGCA
ACAATTAATAGACTGGATGGAGGCGGATAAAGTTGCAGGACCACTTCTGCGCTCGGCCCTTCCGGCTGGC
TGGTTTATTGCTGATAAATCTGGAGCCGGTGAGCGTGGAAGCCGCGGTATCATTGCAGCACTGGGGCCAG
ATGGTAAGCCCTCCCGTATCGTAGTTATCTACACGACGGGGAGTCAGGCAACTATGGATGAACGAAATAG
ACAGATCGCTGAGATAGGTGCCTCACTGATTAAGCATTGGTAACTGTCAGACCAAGTTTACTCATATATA
CTTTAGATTGATTTAAAACTTCATTTTTAATTTAAAAGGATCTAGGTGAAGATCCTTTTTGATAATCTCA
TGACCAAAATCCCTTAACGTGAGTTTTCGTTCCACTGAGCGTCAGACCCCGTAGAAAAGATCAAAGGATC
TTCTTGAGATCCTTTTTTTCTGCGCGTAATCTGCTGCTTGCAAACAAAAAAACCACCGCTACCAGCGGTG
GTTTGTTTGCCGGATCAAGAGCTACCAACTCTTTTTCCGAAGGTAACTGGCTTCAGCAGAGCGCAGATAC
CAAATACTGTTCTTCTAGTGTAGCCGTAGTTAGGCCACCACTTCAAGAACTCTGTAGCACCGCCTACATA
CCTCGCTCTGCTAATCCTGTTACCAGTGGCTGCTGCCAGTGGCGATAAGTCGTGTCTTACCGGGTTGGAC
TCAAGACGATAGTTACCGGATAAGGCGCAGCGGTCGGGCTGAACGGGGGGTTCGTGCACACAGCCCAGCT
TGGAGCGAACGACCTACACCGAACTGAGATACCTACAGCGTGAGCTATGAGAAAGCGCCACGCTTCCCGA
AGGGAGAAAGGCGGACAGGTATCCGGTAAGCGGCAGGGTCGGAACAGGAGAGCGCACGAGGGAGCTTCCA
GGGGGAAACGCCTGGTATCTTTATAGTCCTGTCGGGTTTCGCCACCTCTGACTTGAGCGTCGATTTTTGT
GATGCTCGTCAGGGGGGCGGAGCCTATGGAAAAACGCCAGCAACGCGGCCTTTTTACGGTTCCTGGCCTT
TTGCTGGCCTTTTGCTCACATGT
Features (pLannotate 1.2.2; 17 found; start..end, strand, type, name):
      1..241     +  promoter       U6 promoter: RNA polymerase III promoter for human U6 snRNA
    268..343     +  misc_RNA       gRNA scaffold: guide RNA scaffold for the Streptococcus pyogenes CRISPR/Cas9 system
    350..393     +  misc_RNA       gRNA scaffold (fragment): guide RNA scaffold for the Streptococcus pyogenes CRISPR/Cas9 system
    440..725     +  enhancer       CMV enhancer: human cytomegalovirus immediate early enhancer; contains an 18-bp deletion relative to the standard CMV enhancer
    727..983     +  promoter       chicken β-actin promoter: contains a 21-bp deletion relative to the standard chicken β-actin promoter
    984..1211    +  intron         hybrid intron: hybrid between chicken β-actin (CBA) and minute virus of mice (MMV) introns (Gray et al., 2011)
   1349..2950    +  CDS            Cas9(N): N-terminal portion of Streptococcus pyogenes Cas9 (Zetsche et al., 2015)
   5450..5497    +  CDS            nucleoplasmin NLS: bipartite nuclear localization signal from nucleoplasmin
   5531..5642    +  polyA_signal   bGH poly(A) signal: bovine growth hormone polyadenylation signal
   5747..5887    +  repeat_region  AAV2 ITR: inverted terminal repeat of adeno-associated virus serotype 2 inverted
   5892..5943    -  misc_feature   bom (fragment): basis of mobility region from pBR322
   5962..6417    +  rep_origin     f1 ori (sequence partly withheld): f1 bacteriophage origin of replication; arrow indicates direction of (+) strand synthesis
   6418..6467    -  misc_feature   bom (fragment): basis of mobility region from pBR322
   6569..6604    -  CDS            rop (fragment): Rop protein, which maintains plasmids at low copy number; rop
   6699..6803    +  promoter       AmpR promoter: bla
   6804..7664    +  CDS            AmpR: β-lactamase; bla; confers resistance to ampicillin, carbenicillin, and related antibiotics
   7835..8423    +  rep_origin     ori: high-copy-number ColE1/pMB1/pBR322/pUC origin of replication
