[The description below was written by a language model from this plasmid's Addgene catalogue record and pLannotate feature annotations shown in this document.]
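Description:
px330 EQR is an 8,484 bp mammalian expression plasmid built on the px330 all-in-one CRISPR backbone, carrying both a guide RNA cassette and a PAM-altered Streptococcus pyogenes Cas9. It is propagated in bacteria as a high-copy plasmid through a ColE1/pUC-type origin and selected with ampicillin via the β-lactamase gene. An f1 phage origin is also present, as are short remnants of pBR322 bom and rop sequence and a single AAV2 inverted terminal repeat. With only one ITR annotated, the ITR appears to be a backbone remnant rather than part of a functional AAV packaging cassette.

The first expression unit uses the human U6 RNA polymerase III promoter upstream of the S. pyogenes guide RNA scaffold, leaving a short gap between promoter and scaffold where a user-chosen spacer would be placed. The record does not name any preloaded target sequence. The second unit drives Cas9 from a hybrid promoter made of the CMV enhancer, a chicken β-actin promoter and a hybrid CBA/MVM intron, and it ends in a bovine growth hormone polyadenylation signal. The 4.1 kb insert is the SpCas9 EQR variant (D1135E, R1335Q, T1337R), transferred from another plasmid into px330. It carries an N-terminal 3xFLAG-NLS and a C-terminal nucleoplasmin NLS for detection and nuclear import. The automated annotation labels only the N-terminal part of the Cas9 coding region and the C-terminal NLS, so the mutated region and the FLAG tag are known from the catalogue fields rather than from the feature table.

The EQR substitutions shift PAM recognition to NGAG motifs, allowing cleavage at genomic sites that lack a suitable standard Cas9 PAM. The associated publication concerns auxin-inducible degradation in mammalian cells, which suggests use in genome editing for that system.
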