Addgene plasmid #101733: px330 EQR
Purpose: Expresses a sgRNA and a Cas9 EQR variant that recognizes "NGAG" PAM motifs
Depositing lab: Andrew Holland. Depositing organization: Johns Hopkins University and School of Medicine. Publication: Applying the auxin-inducible degradation system for rapid protein depletion in mammalian cells. Lambrus BG, Moyer TC, Holland AJ. Methods Cell Biol. 2018;144:107-135. doi: 10.1016/bs.mcb.2018.03.004. Epub 2018 Apr 5. PubMed 29804665.
Backbone
  Vector backbone: px330
  Total vector size (bp): 8484
  Vector type: Mammalian Expression
Growth in bacteria
  Bacterial resistance: Ampicillin, 100 μg/mL
  Growth temperature: 37°C
  Growth strain: NEB Stable
  Copy number: High Copy
Gene/Insert
  Gene/Insert name: SpCas9 EQR
  Species: S pyogenes
  Insert size (bp): 4101
  Mutation: EQR (D1135E, R1335Q, and T1337R mutations in Cas9)
  Tag / fusion protein: 3xFLAG-NLS (N terminal on insert); NLS (C terminal on insert)
Terms and licenses: Academic/Nonprofit Terms; Industry Terms: Not Available to Industry
Depositor comments: Cas9 EQR sequence cloned from Addgene Plasmid #65772 cloned into px330 Addgene plasmid #42230
How to cite: px330 EQR was a gift from Andrew Holland (Addgene plasmid # 101733 ; http://n2t.net/addgene:101733 ; RRID:Addgene_101733)
