>Addgene plasmid #101733 | px330 EQR | addgene partial sequence | sequence record 195312 | Addgene Partial NGS Result
CTGCCTTCGCCCCGTGCCCCGCTCCGCCGCCGCCTCGCGCCGCCCGCCCCGGCTCTGACTGACCGCGTTA
CTCCCACAGGTGAGCGGGCGGGACGGCCCTTCTCCTCCGGGCTGTAATTAGCTGAGCAAGAGGTAAGGGT
TTAAGGGATGGTTGGTTGGTGGGGTATTAATGTTTAATTACCTGGAGCACCTGCCTGAAATCACTTTTTT
TCAGGTTGGACCGGTGCCACCATGGACTATAAGGACCACGACGGAGACTACAAGGATCATGATATTGATT
ACAAAGACGATGACGATAAGATGGCCCCAAAGAAGAAGCGGAAGGTCGGTATCCACGGAGTCCCAGCAGC
CGACAAGAAGTACAGCATCGGCCTGGACATCGGCACCAACTCTGTGGGCTGGGCCGTGATCACCGACGAG
TACAAGGTGCCCAGCAAGAAATTCAAGGTGCTGGGCAACACCGACCGGCACAGCATCAAGAAGAACCTGA
TCGGAGCCCTGCTGTTCGACAGCGGCGAAACAGCCGAGGCCACCCGGCTGAAGAGAACCGCCAGAAGAAG
ATACACCAGACGGAAGAACCGGATCTGCTATCTGCAAGAGATCTTCAGCAACGAGATGGCCAAGGTGGAC
GACAGCTTCTTCCACAGACTGGAAGAGTCCTTCCTGGTGGAAGAGGATAAGAAGCACGAGCGGCACCCCA
TCTTCGGCAACATCGTGGACGAGGTGGCCTACCACGAGAAGTACCCCACCATCTACCACCTGAGAAAGAA
ACTGGTGGACAGCACCGACAAGGCCGACCTGCGGCTGATCTATCTGGCCCTGGCCCACATGATCAAGTTC
CGGGGCCACTTCCTGATCGAGGGCGACCTGAACCCCGACAACAGCGACGTGGACAAGCTGTTCATCCAGC
TGGTGCAGACCTACAACCAGCTGTTCGAGGAAAACCCCATCAACGCCAGCGGCGTGGACGCCAAGGCCAT
CCTGTCTGCCAGACTGAGCAAGAGCAGACGGCTGGAAAATCTGATCGCCCAGCTGCCCGGCGAGAAGAAG
AATGGCCTGTTCGGAAACCTGATTGCCCTGAGCCTGGGCCTGACCCCCAACTTCAAGAGCAACTTCGACC
TGGCCGAGGATGCCAAACTGCAGCTGAGCAAGGACACCTACGACGACGACCTGGACAACCTGCTGGCCCA
GATCGGCGACCAGTACGCCGACCTGTTTCTGGCCGCCAAGAACCTGTCCGACGCCATCCTGCTGAGCGAC
ATCCTGAGAGTGAACACCGAGATCACCAAGGCCCCCCTGAGCGCCTCTATGATCAAGAGATACGACGAGC
ACCACCAGGACCTGACCCTGCTGAAAGCTCTCGTGCGGCAGCAGCTGCCTGAGAAGTACAAAGAGATTTT
CTTCGACCAGAGCAAGAACGGCTACGCCGGCTACATTGACGGCGGAGCCAGCCAGGAAGAGTTCTACAAG
TTCATCAAGCCCATCCTGGAAAAGATGGACGGCACCGAGGAACTGCTCGTGAAGCTGAACAGAGAGGACC
TGCTGCGGAAGCAGCGGACCTTCGACAACGGCAGCATCCCCCACCAGATCCACCTGGGAGAGCTGCACGC
CATTCTGCGGCGGCAGGAAGATTTTTACCCATTCCTGAAGGACAACCGGGAAAAGATCGAGAAGATCCTG
ACCTTCCGCATCCCCTACTACGTGGGCCCTCTGGCCAGGGGAAACAGCAGATTCGCCTGGATGACCAGAA
AGAGCGAGGAAACCATCACCCCCTGGAACTTCGAGGAAGTGGTGGACAAGGGCGCTTCCGCCCAGAGCTT
CATCGAGCGGATGACCAACTTCGATAAGAACCTGCCCAACGAGAAGGTGCTGCCCAAGCACAGCCTGCTG
TACGAGTACTTCACCGTGTATAACGAGCTGACCAAAGTGAAATACGTGACCGAGGGAATGAGAAAGCCCG
CCTTCCTGAGCGGCGAGCAGAAAAAGGCCATCGTGGACCTGCTGTTCAAGACCAACCGGAAAGTGACCGT
GAAGCAGCTGAAAGAGGACTACTTCAAGAAAATCGAGTGCTTCGACTCCGTGGAAATCTCCGGCGTGGAA
GATCGGTTCAACGCCTCCCTGGGCACATACCACGATCTGCTGAAAATTATCAAGGACAAGGACTTCCTGG
ACAATGAGGAAAACGAGGACATTCTGGAAGATATAGTGTTGACTCTTACCCTCTTTGAAGATCGGGAAAT
GATTGAGGAAAGACTAAAAACATACGCTCACCTGTTCGACGATAAGGTTATGAAACAGTTAAAGAGGCGT
CGCTATACGGGCTGGGGACGATTGTCGCGGAAACTTATCAACGGGATAAGAGACAAGCAAAGTGGTAAAA
CTATTCTCGATTTTCTAAAGAGCGACGGCTTCGCCAATAGGAACTTTATGCAGCTGATCCATGATGACTC
TTTAACCTTCAAAGAGGATATACAAAAGGCACAGGTTTCCGGACAAGGGGACTCATTGCACGAACATATT
GCGAATCTTGCTGGTTCGCCAGCCATCAAAAAGGGCATACTCCAGACAGTCAAAGTAGTGGATGAGCTAG
TTAAGGTCATGGGACGTCACAAACCGGAAAACATTGTAATCGAGATGGCACGCGAAAATCAAACGACTCA
GAAGGGGCAAAAAAACAGTCGAGAGCGGATGAAGAGAATAGAAGAGGGTATTAAAGAACTGGGCAGCCAG
ATCTTAAAGGAGCATCCTGTGGAAAATACCCAATTGCAGAACGAGAAACTTTACCTCTATTACCTACAAA
ATGGAAGGGACATGTATGTTGATCAGGAACTGGACATAAACCGTTTATCTGATTACGACGTCGATCACAT
TGTACCCCAATCCTTTTTGAAGGACGATTCAATCGACAATAAAGTGCTTACACGCTCGGATAAGAACCGA
GGGAAAAGTGACAATGTTCCAAGCGAGGAAGTCGTAAAGAAAATGAAGAACTATTGGCGGCAGCTCCTAA
ATGCGAAACTGATAACGCAAAGAAAGTTCGATAACTTAACTAAAGCTGAGAGGGGTGGCTTGTCTGAACT
TGACAAGGCCGGATTTATTAAACGTCAGCTCGTGGAAACCCGCCAAATCACAAAGCATGTTGCACAGATA
CTAGATTCCCGAATGAATACGAAATACGACGAGAACGATAAGCTGATTCGGGAAGTCAAAGTAATCACTT
TAAAGTCAAAATTGGTGTCGGACTTCAGAAAGGATTTTCAATTCTATAAAGTTAGGGAGATAAATAACTA
CCACCATGCGCACGACGCTTATCTTAATGCCGTCGTAGGGACCGCACTCATTAAGAAATACCCGAAGCTA
GAAAGTGAGTTTGTGTATGGTGATTACAAAGTTTATGACGTCCGTAAGATGATCGCGAAAAGCGAACAGG
AGATAGGCAAGGCTACAGCCAAATACTTCTTTTATTCTAACATTATGAATTTCTTTAAGACGGAAATCAC
TCTGGCAAACGGAGAGATACGCAAACGACCTTTAATTGAAACCAATGGGGAGACAGGTGAAATCGTATGG
GATAAGGGCCGGGACTTCGCGACGGTGAGAAAAGTTTTGTCCATGCCCCAAGTCAACATAGTAAAGAAAA
CTGAGGTGCAGACCGGAGGGTTTTCAAAGGAATCGATTCTTCCAAAAAGGAATAGTGATAAGCTCATCGC
TCGTAAAAAGGACTGGGACCCGAAAAAGTACGGTGGCTTCGAGAGCCCTACAGTTGCCTATTCTGTCCTA
GTAGTGGCAAAAGTTGAGAAGGGAAAATCCAAGAAACTGAAGTCAGTCAAAGAATTATTGGGGATAACGA
TTATGGAGCGCTCGTCTTTTGAAAAGAACCCCATCGACTTCCTTGAGGCGAAAGGTTACAAGGAAGTAAA
AAAGGATCTCATAATTAAACTACCAAAGTATAGTCTGTTTGAGTTAGAAAATGGCCGAAAACGGATGTTG
GCTAGCGCCGGAGAGCTTCAAAAGGGGAACGAACTCGCACTACCGTCTAAATACGTGAATTTCCTGTATT
TAGCGTCCCATTACGAGAAGTTGAAAGGTTCACCTGAAGATAACGAACAGAAGCAACTTTTTGTTGAGCA
GCACAAACATTATCTCGACGAAATCATAGAGCAAATTTCGGAATTCAGTAAGAGAGTCATCCTAGCTGAT
GCCAATCTGGACAAAGTATTAAGCGCATACAACAAGCACAGGGATAAACCCATACGTGAGCAGGCGGAAA
ATATTATCCATTTGTTTACTCTTACCAACCTCGGCGCTCCAGCCGCATTCAAGTATTTTGACACAACGAT
AGATCGCAAACAGTACAGATCTACCAAGGAGGTGCTAGACGCGACACTGATTCACCAATCCATCACGGGA
TTATATGAAACTCGGATAGATTTGTCACAGCTTGGGGGTGACAAAAGGCCGGCGGCCACGAAAAAGGCCG
GCCAGGCAAAAAAGAAAAAGTAAGAATTCCTAGAGCTCGCTGATCAGCCTCGACTGTGCCTTCTAGTTGC
CAGCCATCTGTTGTTTGCCCCTCCCCCGTGCCTTCCTTGACCCTGGAAGGTGCCACTCCCACTGTCCTTT
CCTAATAAAATGAGGAAATTGCATCGCATTGTCTGAGTAGGTGTCATTCTATTCTGGGGGGTGGGGTGGG
GCAGGACAGCAAGGGGGAGGATTGGGAAGAGAATAGCAGGCATGCTGGGGAGCGGCCGCAGGAACCCCTA
GTGATGGAGTTGGCCACTCCCTCTCTGCGCGCTCGCTCGCTCACTGAGGCCGGGCGACCAAAGGTCGCCC
GACGCCCGGGCTTTGCCCGGGCGGCCTCAGTGAGCGAGCGAGCGCGCAGCTGCCTGCAGGGGCGCCTGAT
GCGGTATTTTCTCCTTACGCATCTGTGCGGTATTTCACACCGCATA
[95 nt withheld, positions 4947-5041]
T
[46 nt withheld, positions 5043-5088]
C
[141 nt withheld, positions 5090-5230]
CCTTTGACGTTGGAGTCCACGTTCTTT
[37 nt withheld, positions 5258-5294]
ACTCTATCTCGGGCTATTCTTTTGATTTATAAGGGATTTTGCCGATTTCGGTCTATTGGTTAAAAAATGA
GCTGATTTAACAAAAATTTAACGCGAATTTTAACAAAATATTAACGTTTACAATTTTATGGTGCACTCTC
AGTACAATCTGCTCTGATGCCGCATAGTTAAGCCAGCCCCGACACCCGCCAACACCCGCTGACGCGCCCT
GACGGGCTTGTCTGCTCCCGGCATCCGCTTACAGACAAGCTGTGACCGTCTCCGGGAGCTGCATGTGTCA
GAGGTTTTCACCGTCATCACCGAAACGCGCGAGACGAAAGGGCCTCGTGATACGCCTATTTTTATAGGTT
AATGTCATGATAATAATGGTTTCTTAGACGTCAGGTGGCACTTTTCGGGGAAATGTGCGCGGAACCCCTA
TTTGTTTATTTTTCTAAATACATTCAAATATGTATCCGCTCATGAGACAATAACCCTGATAAATGCTTCA
ATAATATTGAAAAAGGAAGAGTATGAGTATTCAACATTTCCGTGTCGCCCTTATTCCCTTTTTTGCGGCA
TTTTGCCTTCCTGTTTTTGCTCACCCAGAAACGCTGGTGAAAGTAAAAGATGCTGAAGATCAGTTGGGTG
CACGAGTGGGTTACATCGAACTGGATCTCAACAGCGGTAAGATCCTTGAGAGTTTTCGCCCCGAAGAACG
TTTTCCAATGATGAGCACTTTTAAAGTTCTGCTATGTGGCGCGGTATTATCCCGTATTGACGCCGGGCAA
GAGCAACTCGGTCGCCGCATACACTATTCTCAGAATGACTTGGTTGAGTACTCACCAGTCACAGAAAAGC
ATCTTACGGATGGCATGACAGTAAGAGAATTATGCAGTGCTGCCATAACCATGAGTGATAACACTGCGGC
CAACTTACTTCTGACAACGATCGGAGGACCGAAGGAGCTAACCGCTTTTTTGCACAACATGGGGGATCAT
GTAACTCGCCTTGATCGTTGGGAACCGGAGCTGAATGAAGCCATACCAAACGACGAGCGTGACACCACGA
TGCCTGTAGCAATGGCAACAACGTTGCGCAAACTATTAACTGGCGAACTACTTACTCTAGCTTCCCGGCA
ACAATTAATAGACTGGATGGAGGCGGATAAAGTTGCAGGACCACTTCTGCGCTCGGCCCTTCCGGCTGGC
TGGTTTATTGCTGATAAATCTGGAGCCGGTGAGCGTGGAAGCCGCGGTATCATTGCAGCACTGGGGCCAG
ATGGTAAGCCCTCCCGTATCGTAGTTATCTACACGACGGGGAGTCAGGCAACTATGGATGAACGAAATAG
ACAGATCGCTGAGATAGGTGCCTCACTGATTAAGCATTGGTAACTGTCAGACCAAGTTTACTCATATATA
CTTTAGATTGATTTAAAACTTCATTTTTAATTTAAAAGGATCTAGGTGAAGATCCTTTTTGATAATCTCA
TGACCAAAATCCCTTAACGTGAGTTTTCGTTCCACTGAGCGTCAGACCCCGTAGAAAAGATCAAAGGATC
TTCTTGAGATCCTTTTTTTCTGCGCGTAATCTGCTGCTTGCAAACAAAAAAACCACCGCTACCAGCGGTG
GTTTGTTTGCCGGATCAAGAGCTACCAACTCTTTTTCCGAAGGTAACTGGCTTCAGCAGAGCGCAGATAC
CAAATACTGTTCTTCTAGTGTAGCCGTAGTTAGGCCACCACTTCAAGAACTCTGTAGCACCGCCTACATA
CCTCGCTCTGCTAATCCTGTTACCAGTGGCTGCTGCCAGTGGCGATAAGTCGTGTCTTACCGGGTTGGAC
TCAAGACGATAGTTACCGGATAAGGCGCAGCGGTCGGGCTGAACGGGGGGTTCGTGCACACAGCCCAGCT
TGGAGCGAACGACCTACACCGAACTGAGATACCTACAGCGTGAGCTATGAGAAAGCGCCACGCTTCCCGA
AGGGAGAAAGGCGGACAGGTATCCGGTAAGCGGCAGGGTCGGAACAGGAGAGCGCACGAGGGAGCTTCCA
GGGGGAAACGCCTGGTATCTTTATAGTCCTGTCGGGTTTCGCCACCTCTGACTTGAGCGTCGATTTTTGT
GATGCTCGTCAGGGGGGCGGAGCCTATGGAAAAACGCCAGCAACGCGGCCTTTTTACGGTTCCTGGCCTT
TTGCTGGCCTTTTGCTCACATGTGAGGGCCTATTTCCCATGATTCCTTCATATTTGCATATACGATACAA
GGCTGTTAGAGAGATAATTGGAATTAATTTGACTGTAAACACAAAGATATTAGTACAAAATACGTGACGT
AGAAAGTAATAATTTCTTGGGTAGTTTGCAGTTTTAAAATTATGTTTTAAAATGGACTATCATATGCTTA
CCGTAACTTGAAAGTATTTCGATTTCTTGGCTTTATATATCTTGTGGAAAGGACGAAACACCGGGTCTTC
GAGAAGACCTGTTTTAGAGCTAGAAATAGCAAGTTAAAATAAGGCTAGTCCGTTATCAACTTGAAAAAGT
GGCACCGAGTCGGTGCTTTTTTGTTTTAGAGCTAGAAATAGCAAGTTAAAATAAGGCTAGTCCGTTTTTA
GCGCGTGCGCCAATTCTGCAGACAAATGGCTCTAGAGGTACCCGTTACATAACTTACGGTAAATGGCCCG
CCTGGCTGACCGCCCAACGACCCCCGCCCATTGACGTCAATAGTAACGCCAATAGGGACTTTCCATTGAC
GTCAATGGGTGGAGTATTTACGGTAAACTGCCCACTTGGCAGTACATCAAGTGTATCATATGCCAAGTAC
GCCCCCTATTGACGTCAATGACGGTAAATGGCCCGCCTGGCATTGTGCCCAGTACATGACCTTATGGGAC
TTTCCTACTTGGCAGTACATCTACGTATTAGTCATCGCTATTACCATGGTCGAGGTGAGCCCCACGTTCT
GCTTCACTCTCCCCATCTCCCCCCCCTCCCCACCCCCAATTTTGTATTTATTTATTTTTTAATTATTTTG
TGCAGCGATGGGGGCGGGGG
